>Addgene plasmid #46588 | AB.pCCL.sin.cPPT.U6.miR-139-5p-Decoy.hPGK.GFP.WPRE | depositor partial sequence | sequence record 65879 | miR-139-5p Decoy
CATCAACCTGGAGACACGACCACTGTAGACAAGTATTCTGGTCACAGAATACAACCTGGAGACACGACCA
CTGTAGACAAG
