>Addgene plasmid #46588 | AB.pCCL.sin.cPPT.U6.miR-139-5p-Decoy.hPGK.GFP.WPRE | depositor partial sequence | sequence record 65880 | empty backbone
AATGCTTCAATAATATTGAAAAAGGAAGAGTATGAGTATTCAACATTTCCGTGTCGCCCTTATTCCCTTT
TTTGCGGCATTTTGCCTTCCTGTTTTTGCTCACCCAGAAACGCTGGTGAAAGTAAAAGATGCTGAAGATC
AGTTGGGTGCACGAGTGGGTTACATCGAACTGGATCTCAACAGCGGTAAGATCCTTGAGAGTTTTCGCCC
CGAAGAACGTTTTCCAATGATGAGCACTTTTAAAGTTCTGCTATGTGGCGCGGTATTATCCCGTATTGAC
GCCGGGCAAGAGCAACTCGGTCGCCGCATACACTATTCTCAGAATGACTTGGTTGAGTACTCACCAGTCA
CAGAAAAGCATCTTACGGATGGCATGACAGTAAGAGAATTATGCAGTGCTGCCATAACCATGAGTGATAA
CACTGCGGCCAACTTACTTCTGACAACGATCGGAGGACCGAAGGAGCTAACCGCTTTTTTGCACAACATG
GGGGATCATGTAACTCGCCTTGATCGTTGGGAACCGGAGCTGAATGAAGCCATACCAAACGACGAGCGTG
ACACCACGATGCCTGTAGCAATGGCAACAACGTTGCGCAAACTATTAACTGGCGAACTACTTACTCTAGC
TTCCCGGCAACAATTAATAGACTGGATGGAGGCGGATAAAGTTGCAGGACCACTTCTGCGCTCGGCCCTT
CCGGCTGGCTGGTTTATTGCTGATAAATCTGGAGCCGGTGAGCGTGGGTCTCGCGGTATCATTGCAGCAC
TGGGGCCAGATGGTAAGCCCTCCCGTATCGTAGTTATCTACACGACGGGGAGTCAGGCAACTATGGATGA
ACGAAATAGACAGATCGCTGAGATAGGTGCCTCACTGATTAAGCATTGGTAACTGTCAGACCAAGTTTAC
TCATATATACTTTAGATTGATTTAAAACTTCATTTTTAATTTAAAAGGATCTAGGTGAAGATCCTTTTTG
ATAATCTCATGACCAAAATCCCTTAACGTGAGTTTTCGTTCCACTGAGCGTCAGACCCCGTAGAAAAGAT
CAAAGGATCTTCTTGAGATCCTTTTTTTCTGCGCGTAATCTGCTGCTTGCAAACAAAAAAACCACCGCTA
CCAGCGGTGGTTTGTTTGCCGGATCAAGAGCTACCAACTCTTTTTCCGAAGGTAACTGGCTTCAGCAGAG
CGCAGATACCAAATACTGTCCTTCTAGTGTAGCCGTAGTTAGGCCACCACTTCAAGAACTCTGTAGCACC
GCCTACATACCTCGCTCTGCTAATCCTGTTACCAGTGGCTGCTGCCAGTGGCGATAAGTCGTGTCTTACC
GGGTTGGACTCAAGACGATAGTTACCGGATAAGGCGCAGCGGTCGGGCTGAACGGGGGGTTCGTGCACAC
AGCCCAGCTTGGAGCGAACGACCTACACCGAACTGAGATACCTACAGCGTGAGCTATGAGAAAGCGCCAC
GCTTCCCGAAGGGAGAAAGGCGGACAGGTATCCGGTAAGCGGCAGGGTCGGAACAGGAGAGCGCACGAGG
GAGCTTCCAGGGGGAAACGCCTGGTATCTTTATAGTCCTGTCGGGTTTCGCCACCTCTGACTTGAGCGTC
GATTTTTGTGATGCTCGTCAGGGGGGCGGAGCCTATGGAAAAACGCCAGCAACGCGGCCTTTTTACGGTT
CCTGGCCTTTTGCTGGCCTTTTGCTCACATGTTCTTTCCTGCGTTATCCCCTGATTCTGTGGATAACCGT
ATTACCGCCTTTGAGTGAGCTGATACCGCTCGCCGCAGCCGAACGACCGAGCGCAGCGAGTCAGTGAGCG
AGGAAGCGGAAGAGCGCCCAATACGCAAACCGCCTCTCCCCGCGCGTTGGCCGATTCATTAATGCAGCTG
GCACGACAGGTTTCCCGACTGGAAAGCGGGCAGTGAGCGCAACGCAATTAATGTGAGTTAGCTCACTCAT
TAGGCACCCCAGGCTTTACACTTTATGCTTCCGGCTCGTATGTTGTGTGGAATTGTGAGCGGATAACAAT
TTCACACAGGAAACAGCTATGACCATGATTACGCCAAGCGCGCAATTAACCCTCACTAAAGGGAACAAAA
GCTGGAGCTGCAAGCTTGGCCATTGCATACGTTGTATCCATATCATAATATGTACATTTATATTGGCTCA
TGTCCAACATTACCGCCATGTTGACATTGATTATTGACTAGTTATTAATAGTAATCAATTACGGGGTCAT
TAGTTCATAGCCCATATATGGAGTTCCGCGTTACATAACTTACGGTAAATGGCCCGCCTGGCTGACCGCC
CAACGACCCCCGCCCATTGACGTCAATAATGACGTATGTTCCCATAGTAACGCCAATAGGGACTTTCCAT
TGACGTCAATGGGTGGAGTATTTACGGTAAACTGCCCACTTGGCAGTACATCAAGTGTATCATATGCCAA
GTACGCCCCCTATTGACGTCAATGACGGTAAATGGCCCGCCTGGCATTATGCCCAGTACATGACCTTATG
GGACTTTCCTACTTGGCAGTACATCTACGTATTAGTCATCGCTATTACCATGGTGATGCGGTTTTGGCAG
TACATCAATGGGCGTGGATAGCGGTTTGACTCACGGGGATTTCCAAGTCTCCACCCCATTGACGTCAATG
GGAGTTTGTTTTGGCACCAAAATCAACGGGACTTTCCAAAATGTCGTAACAACTCCGCCCCATTGACGCA
AATGGGCGGTAGGCGTGTACGGTGGGAGGTCTATATAAGCAGAGCTCGTTTAGTGAACCGGGGTCTCTCT
GGTTAGACCAGATCTGAGCCTGGGAGCTCTCTGGCTAACTAGGGAACCCACTGCTTAAGCCTCAATAAAG
CTTGCCTTGAGTGCTTCAAGTAGTGTGTGCCCGTCTGTTGTGTGACTCTGGTAACTAGAGATCCCTCAGA
CCCTTTTAGTCAGTGTGGAAAATCTCTAGCAGTGGCGCCCGAACAGGGACCTGAAAGCGAAAGGGAAACC
AGAGCTCTCTCGACGCAGGACTCGGCTTGCTGAAGCGCGCACGGCAAGAGGCGAGGGGCGGCGACTGGTG
AGTACGCCAAAAATTTTGACTAGCGGAGGCTAGAAGGAGAGAGATGGGTGCGAGAGCGTCAGTATTAAGC
GGGGGAGAATTAGATCGCGATGGGAAAAAATTCGGTTAAGGCCAGGGGGAAAGAAAAAATATAAATTAAA
ACATATAGTATGGGCAAGCAGGGAGCTAGAACGATTCGCAGTTAATCCTGGCCTGTTAGAAACATCAGAA
GGCTGTAGACAAATACTGGGACAGCTACAACCATCCCTTCAGACAGGATCAGAAGAACTTAGATCATTAT
ATAATACAGTAGCAACCCTCTATTGTGTGCATCAAAGGATAGAGATAAAAGACACCAAGGAAGCTTTAGA
CAAGATAGAGGAAGAGCAAAACAAAAGTAAGACCACCGCACAGCAAGCGGCCGCTGATCTTCAGACCTGG
AGGAGGAGATATGAGGGACAATTGGAGAAGTGAATTATATAAATATAAAGTAGTAAAAATTGAACCATTA
GGAGTAGCACCCACCAAGGCAAAGAGAAGAGTGGTGCAGAGAGAAAAAAGAGCAGTGGGAATAGGAGCTT
TGTTCCTTGGGTTCTTGGGAGCAGCAGGAAGCACTATGGGCGCAGCCTCAATGACGCTGACGGTACAGGC
CAGACAATTATTGTCTGGTATAGTGCAGCAGCAGAACAATTTGCTGAGGGCTATTGAGGCGCAACAGCAT
CTGTTGCAACTCACAGTCTGGGGCATCAAGCAGCTCCAGGCAAGAATCCTGGCTGTGGAAAGATACCTAA
AGGATCAACAGCTCCTGGGGATTTGGGGTTGCTCTGGAAAACTCATTTGCACCACTGCTGTGCCTTGGAA
TGCTAGTTGGAGTAATAAATCTCTGGAACAGATTTGGAATCACACGACCTGGATGGAGTGGGACAGAGAA
ATTAACAATTACACAAGCTTAATACACTCCTTAATTGAAGAATCGCAAAACCAGCAAGAAAAGAATGAAC
AAGAATTATTGGAATTAGATAAATGGGCAAGTTTGTGGAATTGGTTTAACATAACAAATTGGCTGTGGTA
TATAAAATTATTCATAATGATAGTAGGAGGCTTGGTAGGTTTAAGAATAGTTTTTGCTGTACTTTCTATA
GTGAATAGAGTTAGGCAGGGATATTCACCATTATCGTTTCAGACCCACCTCCCAACCCCGAGGGGACCCG
ACAGGCCCGAAGGAATAGAAGAAGAAGGTGGAGAGAGAGACAGAGACAGATCCATTCGATTAGTGAACGG
ATCTCGACGGTATCGGTTAACTTTTAAAAGAAAAGGGGGGATTGGGGGGTACAGTGCAGGGGAAAGAATA
GTAGACATAATAGCAACAGACATACAAACTAAAGAATTACAAAAACAAATTACAAAAATTCAAAATTTTA
TCGATCACGAGACTAGCCTCGAGAAGCTTGATATCGAATTCAAAAAAGACGGCGCTAGGATCATCGAGAC
GGTACCGTCTCCGATGATCCTAGCGCCGTCAAACAAGGCTTTTCTCCAAGGGATATTTATAGTCTCAAAA
CACACAATTACTTTACAGTTAGGGTGAGTTTCCTTTTGTGCTGTTTTTTAAAATAATAATTTAGTATTTG
TATCTCTTATAGAAATCCAAGCCTATCATGTAAAATGTAGCTAGTATTAAAAAGAACAGATTATCTGTCT
TTTATCGCACATTAAGCCTCTATAGTTACTAGGAAATATTATATGCAAATTAACCGGGGCAGGGGAGTAG
CCGAGCTTCTCCCACAAGTCTGTGCGAGGGGGCCGGCGCGGGCCTAGAGATGGCGGCGTCGGATGGATCC
ACTAGTTCTAGAGCGGCCATCGAATTCCCACGGGGTTGGGGTTGCGCCTTTTCCAAGGCAGCCCTGGGTT
TGCGCAGGGACGCGGCTGCTCTGGGCGTGGTTCCGGGAAACGCAGCGGCGCCGACCCTGGGTCTCGCACA
TTCTTCACGTCCGTTCGCAGCGTCACCCGGATCTTCGCCGCTACCCTTGTGGGCCCCCCGGCGACGCTTC
CTGCTCCGCCCCTAAGTCGGGAAGGTTCCTTGCGGTTCGCGGCGTGCCGGACGTGACAAACGGAAGCCGC
ACGACTCACTAGTACCCTCGCAGACGGACAGCGCCAGGGAGCAATGGCAGCGCGCCGACCGCGATGGGCT
GTGGCCAATAGCGGCTGCTCAGCGGGGCGCGCCGAGAGCAGCGGCCGGGAAGGGGCGGTGCGGGAGGCGG
GGTGTGGGGCGGTAGTGTGGGCCCTGTTCCTGCCCGCGCGGTGTTCCGCATTCTGCAAGCCTCCGGAGCG
CACGTCGGCAGTCGGCTCCCTCGTTGACCGAATCACCGACCTCTCTCCCCAGGGGGATCCACCGGTCGCC
ACCATGGTGAGCAAGGGCGAGGAGCTGTTCACCGGGGTGGTGCCCATCCTGGTCGAGCTGGACGGCGACG
TAAACGGCCACAAGTTCAGCGTGTCCGGCGAGGGCGAGGGCGATGCCACCTACGGCAAGCTGACCCTGAA
GTTCATCTGCACCACCGGCAAGCTGCCCGTGCCCTGGCCCACCCTCGTGACCACCCTGACCTACGGCGTG
CAGTGCTTCAGCCGCTACCCCGACCACATGAAGCAGCACGACTTCTTCAAGTCCGCCATGCCCGAAGGCT
ACGTCCAGGAGCGCACCATCTTCTTCAAGGACGACGGCAACTACAAGACCCGCGCCGAGGTGAAGTTCGA
GGGCGACACCCTGGTGAACCGCATCGAGCTGAAGGGCATCGACTTCAAGGAGGACGGCAACATCCTGGGG
CACAAGCTGGAGTACAACTACAACAGCCACAACGTCTATATCATGGCCGACAAGCAGAAGAACGGCATCA
AGGTGAACTTCAAGATCCGCCACAACATCGAGGACGGCAGCGTGCAGCTCGCCGACCACTACCAGCAGAA
CACCCCCATCGGCGACGGCCCCGTGCTGCTGCCCGACAACCACTACCTGAGCACCCAGTCCGCCCTGAGC
AAAGACCCCAACGAGAAGCGCGATCACATGGTCCTGCTGGAGTTCGTGACCGCCGCCGGGATCACTCTCG
GCATGGACGAGCTGTACAAGTAAAGCGGCCGCGTCGACAATCAACCTCTGGATTACAAAATTTGTGAAAG
ATTGACTGGTATTCTTAACTATGTTGCTCCTTTTACGCTATGTGGATACGCTGCTTTAATGCCTTTGTAT
CATGCTATTGCTTCCCGTATGGCTTTCATTTTCTCCTCCTTGTATAAATCCTGGTTGCTGTCTCTTTATG
AGGAGTTGTGGCCCGTTGTCAGGCAACGTGGCGTGGTGTGCACTGTGTTTGCTGACGCAACCCCCACTGG
TTGGGGCATTGCCACCACCTGTCAGCTCCTTTCCGGGACTTTCGCTTTCCCCCTCCCTATTGCCACGGCG
GAACTCATCGCCGCCTGCCTTGCCCGCTGCTGGACAGGGGCTCGGCTGTTGGGCACTGACAATTCCGTGG
TGTTGTCGGGGAAGCTGACGTCCTTTCCATGGCTGCTCGCCTGTGTTGCCACCTGGATTCTGCGCGGGAC
GTCCTTCTGCTACGTCCCTTCGGCCCTCAATCCAGCGGACCTTCCTTCCCGCGGCCTGCTGCCGGCTCTG
CGGCCTCTTCCGCGTCTTCGCCTTCGCCCTCAGACGAGTCGGATCTCCCTTTGGGCCGCCTCCCCGCCTG
GAATTCGAGCTCGGTACCTTTAAGACCAATGACTTACAAGGCAGCTGTAGATCTTAGCCACTTTTTAAAA
GAAAAGGGGGGACTGGAAGGGCTAATTCACTCCCAACGAAGACAAGATCTGCTTTTTGCTTGTACTGGGT
CTCTCTGGTTAGACCAGATCTGAGCCTGGGAGCTCTCTGGCTAACTAGGGAACCCACTGCTTAAGCCTCA
ATAAAGCTTGCCTTGAGTGCTTCAAGTAGTGTGTGCCCGTCTGTTGTGTGACTCTGGTAACTAGAGATCC
CTCAGACCCTTTTAGTCAGTGTGGAAAATCTCTAGCAGTAGTAGTTCATGTCATCTTATTATTCAGTATT
TATAACTTGCAAAGAAATGAATATCAGAGAGTGAGAGGAACTTGTTTATTGCAGCTTATAATGGTTACAA
ATAAAGCAATAGCATCACAAATTTCACAAATAAAGCATTTTTTTCACTGCATTCTAGTTGTGGTTTGTCC
AAACTCATCAATGTATCTTATCATGTCTGGCTCTAGCTATCCCGCCCCTAACTCCGCCCAGTTCCGCCCA
TTCTCCGCCCCATGGCTGACTAATTTTTTTTATTTATGCAGAGGCCGAGGCCGCCTCGGCCTCTGAGCTA
TTCCAGAAGTAGTGAGGAGGCTTTTTTGGAGGCCTAGGCTTTTGCGTCGAGACGTACCCAATTCGCCCTA
TAGTGAGTCGTATTACGCGCGCTCACTGGCCGTCGTTTTACAACGTCGTGACTGGGAAAACCCTGGCGTT
ACCCAACTTAATCGCCTTGCAGCACATCCCCCTTTCGCCAGCTGGCGTAATAGCGAAGAGGCCCGCACCG
ATCGCCCTTCCCAACAGTTGCGCAGCCTGAATGGCGAATGGCGCG
[124 nt withheld, positions 7676-7799]
C
[91 nt withheld, positions 7801-7891]
A
[49 nt withheld, positions 7893-7941]
CCTTTGACGTTGGAGTCCACGTTCTTT
[37 nt withheld, positions 7969-8005]
ACCCTATCTCGGTCTATTCTTTTGATTTATAAGGGATTTTGCCGATTTCGGCCTATTGGTTAAAAAATGA
GCTGATTTAACAAAAATTTAACGCGAATTTTAACAAAATATTAACGTTTACAATTTCC
