>Addgene plasmid #46588 | AB.pCCL.sin.cPPT.U6.miR-139-5p-Decoy.hPGK.GFP.WPRE | addgene partial sequence | sequence record 66958 | pBluescript-SK 5'-tctagaactagtggatc-3'
GCCGCGCCGGCCCCCTCGCACAGACTTGTGGGAGAAGCTCGGCTACTCCCCTGCCCCGGTTAATTTGCAT
ATAATATTTCCTAGTAACTATAGAGGCTTAATGTGCGATAAAAGACAGATAATCTGTTCTTTTTAATACT
AGCTACATTTTACATGATAGGCTTGGATTTCTATAAGAGATACAAATACTAAATTATTATTTTAAAAAAC
AGCACAAAAGGAAACTCACCCTAACTGTAAAGTAATTGTGTGTTTTGAGACTATAAATATCCCTTGGAGA
AAAGCCTTGTTTGACGGCGCTAGGATCATCAACCTGGAGACACGACCACTGTAGACAAGTATTCTGGTCA
CAGAATACAACCTGGAGACACGACCACTGTAGACAAGATGATCCTAGCGCCGTCTTTTTTGAATTCGATA
TCAAGCTTCTCGAGGCTAGTCTCGTGATCGATAAAATTTTGAATTTTTGTAATTTGTTTTTGTAATTCTT
TAGTTTGTATGTCTGTTGCTATTATGTCTACTATTCTTTCCCCTGC
