[The description below was written by a language model from this plasmid's Addgene catalogue record.]
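Description:
AB.pCCL.sin.cPPT.U6.miR-139-5p-Decoy.hPGK.GFP.WPRE is a lentiviral transfer plasmid built on the pCCL self-inactivating (sin) backbone AB.pCCLsin.PPT.U6.hPGK.GFP.wpre, which is recorded as 8233 bp without the insert. It is maintained in bacteria as a high-copy plasmid under ampicillin selection, and it is grown in a recombination-deficient strain, as is usual for vectors carrying repeated LTR sequences. No feature table accompanies the record, so the architecture described here is inferred from the construct name and the catalogue fields, not from annotated coordinates.

As the name indicates, the vector carries two expression units. A U6 promoter, which is an RNA polymerase III promoter suited to high-level production of short non-coding RNAs, drives a decoy transcript directed against miR-139-5p. The decoy sequence was inserted by restriction cloning between BsmBI sites that were destroyed in the process. Its exact design, such as the number or arrangement of microRNA target sites, is not stated in the record. Decoys of this kind generally act as competitive targets that sequester the cognate microRNA and relieve repression of its natural targets. Downstream, the human PGK promoter drives GFP (eGFP), which is listed as the selectable marker and allows transduced cells to be identified or sorted. The cPPT element aids nuclear import of the viral genome, and the WPRE enhances transcript expression.

The associated publication describes microRNA sensor and decoy libraries for high-throughput assessment of microRNA activity and function, so this construct appears to be one member of that decoy collection, used for stable inhibition of miR-139-5p in transduced cells.
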