Addgene plasmid #46588: AB.pCCL.sin.cPPT.U6.miR-139-5p-Decoy.hPGK.GFP.WPRE
Depositing lab: Brian Brown. Depositing organization: Icahn School of Medicine at Mount Sinai. Publication: High-throughput assessment of microRNA activity and function using microRNA sensor and decoy libraries. Mullokandov G, Baccarini A, Ruzo A, Jayaprakash AD, Tung N, Israelow B, Evans MJ, Sachidanandam R, Brown BD. Nat Methods. 2012 Jul 1;9(8):840-6. doi: 10.1038/nmeth.2078. PubMed 22751203.
Backbone
  Vector backbone: AB.pCCLsin.PPT.U6.hPGK.GFP.wpre
  Backbone size w/o insert (bp): 8233
  Vector type: Lentiviral
  Selectable markers: eGFP
Growth in bacteria
  Bacterial resistance: Ampicillin, 100 μg/mL
  Growth temperature: 37°C
  Growth strain: Stbl3
  Copy number: High Copy
Gene/Insert
  Cloning method: Restriction Enzyme; 5′ cloning site BsmBI (destroyed during cloning); 3′ cloning site BsmBI (destroyed during cloning)
  Sequencing primers: 5′ CATAATAGCAACAGACATAC; 3′ pBluescriptSK_primer
Terms and licenses: Academic/Nonprofit Terms; Industry Terms: Not Available to Industry
Depositor comments: Depositor Website: http://www.mountsinai.org/profiles/brian-d-brown/ Please cite Mullokandov, Baccarini, Ruzo et al. Nature Methods 2013.
How to cite: AB.pCCL.sin.cPPT.U6.miR-139-5p-Decoy.hPGK.GFP.WPRE was a gift from Brian Brown (Addgene plasmid # 46588 ; http://n2t.net/addgene:46588 ; RRID:Addgene_46588)
